>Addgene plasmid #79008 | pMAL-his-LbCpf1-EC | addgene full sequence | sequence record 160091 | Addgene NGS Result
ATGAAAATCGAAGAAGGTAAACTGGTAATCTGGATTAACGGCGATAAAGGCTATAACGGTCTCGCTGAAG
TCGGTAAGAAATTCGAGAAAGATACCGGAATTAAAGTCACCGTTGAGCATCCGGATAAACTGGAAGAGAA
ATTCCCACAGGTTGCGGCAACTGGCGATGGCCCTGACATTATCTTCTGGGCACACGACCGCTTTGGTGGC
TACGCTCAATCTGGCCTGTTGGCTGAAATCACCCCGGACAAAGCGTTCCAGGACAAGCTGTATCCGTTTA
CCTGGGATGCCGTACGTTACAACGGCAAGCTGATTGCTTACCCGATCGCTGTTGAAGCGTTATCGCTGAT
TTATAACAAAGATCTGCTGCCGAACCCGCCAAAAACCTGGGAAGAGATCCCGGCGCTGGATAAAGAACTG
AAAGCGAAAGGTAAGAGCGCGCTGATGTTCAACCTGCAAGAACCGTACTTCACCTGGCCGCTGATTGCTG
CTGACGGGGGTTATGCGTTCAAGTATGAAAACGGCAAGTACGACATTAAAGACGTGGGCGTGGATAACGC
TGGCGCGAAAGCGGGTCTGACCTTCCTGGTTGACCTGATTAAAAACAAACACATGAATGCAGACACCGAT
TACTCCATCGCAGAAGCTGCCTTTAATAAAGGCGAAACAGCGATGACCATCAACGGCCCGTGGGCATGGT
CCAACATCGACACCAGCAAAGTGAATTATGGTGTAACGGTACTGCCGACCTTCAAGGGTCAACCATCCAA
ACCGTTCGTTGGCGTGCTGAGCGCAGGTATTAACGCCGCCAGTCCGAACAAAGAGCTGGCAAAAGAGTTC
CTCGAAAACTATCTGCTGACTGATGAAGGTCTGGAAGCGGTTAATAAAGACAAACCGCTGGGTGCCGTAG
CGCTGAAGTCTTACGAGGAAGAGTTGGTGAAAGATCCGCGTATTGCCGCCACTATGGAAAACGCCCAGAA
AGGTGAAATCATGCCGAACATCCCGCAGATGTCCGCTTTCTGGTATGCCGTGCGTACTGCGGTGATCAAC
GCCGCCAGCGGTCGTCAGACTGTCGATGAAGCCCTGAAAGACGCGCAGACTAATTCGAGCTCGAACAACA
ACAACAATAACAATAACAACAACCTCGGGATCGAGGGAAGGATTTCACATATGCATCATCATCATCATCA
TGAGAACCTGTACTTCCAGGGCGAATTCGGCTCCGGACCTCCAAAGAAAAAGAGAAAAGTAATGAGCAAA
CTGGAAAAATTTACGAATTGTTATAGCCTGTCCAAGACCCTGCGTTTCAAAGCCATCCCCGTTGGCAAAA
CCCAGGAGAATATTGATAATAAACGTCTGCTGGTTGAGGATGAAAAAAGAGCAGAAGACTATAAGGGAGT
CAAAAAACTGCTGGATCGGTACTACCTGAGCTTTATAAATGACGTGCTGCATAGCATTAAACTGAAAAAT
CTGAATAACTATATTAGTCTGTTCCGCAAGAAAACCCGAACAGAGAAAGAAAATAAAGAGCTGGAAAACC
TGGAGATCAATCTGCGTAAAGAGATCGCAAAAGCTTTTAAAGGAAATGAAGGTTATAAAAGCCTGTTCAA
AAAAGACATTATTGAAACCATCCTGCCGGAATTTCTGGATGATAAAGACGAGATAGCGCTCGTGAACAGC
TTCAACGGGTTCACGACCGCCTTCACGGGCTTTTTCGATAACAGGGAAAATATGTTTTCAGAGGAAGCCA
AAAGCACCTCGATAGCGTTCCGTTGCATTAATGAAAATTTGACAAGATATATCAGCAACATGGATATTTT
CGAGAAAGTTGATGCGATCTTTGACAAACATGAAGTGCAGGAGATTAAGGAAAAAATTCTGAACAGCGAT
TATGATGTTGAGGATTTTTTCGAGGGGGAATTTTTTAACTTTGTACTGACACAGGAAGGTATAGATGTGT
ATAATGCTATTATCGGCGGGTTCGTTACCGAATCCGGCGAGAAAATTAAGGGTCTGAATGAGTACATCAA
TCTGTATAACCAAAAGACCAAACAGAAACTGCCAAAATTCAAACCGCTGTACAAGCAAGTCCTGAGCGAT
CGGGAAAGCTTGAGCTTTTACGGTGAAGGTTATACCAGCGACGAGGAGGTACTGGAGGTCTTTCGCAATA
CCCTGAACAAGAACAGCGAAATTTTCAGCTCCATTAAAAAGCTGGAGAAACTGTTTAAGAATTTTGACGA
GTACAGCAGCGCAGGTATTTTTGTGAAGAACGGACCTGCCATAAGCACCATTAGCAAGGATATTTTTGGA
GAGTGGAATGTTATCCGTGATAAATGGAACGCGGAATATGATGACATACACCTGAAAAAGAAGGCTGTGG
TAACTGAGAAATATGAAGACGATCGCCGCAAAAGCTTTAAAAAAATCGGCAGCTTTAGCCTGGAGCAGCT
GCAGGAATATGCGGACGCCGACCTGAGCGTGGTCGAGAAACTGAAGGAAATTATTATCCAAAAAGTGGAT
GAGATTTACAAGGTATATGGTAGCAGCGAAAAACTGTTTGATGCGGACTTCGTTCTGGAAAAAAGCCTGA
AAAAAAATGATGCTGTTGTTGCGATCATGAAAGACCTGCTCGATAGCGTTAAGAGCTTTGAAAATTACAT
TAAAGCATTCTTTGGCGAGGGCAAAGAAACAAACAGAGACGAAAGCTTTTATGGCGACTTCGTCCTGGCT
TATGACATCCTGTTGAAGGTAGATCATATATATGATGCAATTCGTAATTACGTAACCCAAAAGCCGTACA
GCAAAGATAAGTTCAAACTGTATTTCCAGAACCCGCAGTTTATGGGTGGCTGGGACAAAGACAAGGAGAC
AGACTATCGCGCCACTATTCTGCGTTACGGCAGCAAGTACTATCTCGCCATCATGGACAAAAAATATGCA
AAGTGTCTGCAGAAAATCGATAAAGACGACGTGAACGGAAATTACGAAAAGATTAATTATAAGCTGCTGC
CAGGGCCCAACAAGATGTTACCGAAAGTATTTTTTTCCAAAAAATGGATGGCATACTATAACCCGAGCGA
GGATATACAGAAGATTTACAAAAATGGGACCTTCAAAAAGGGGGATATGTTCAATCTGAATGACTGCCAC
AAACTGATCGATTTTTTTAAAGATAGCATCAGCCGTTATCCTAAATGGTCAAACGCGTATGATTTTAATT
TCTCCGAAACGGAGAAATATAAAGACATTGCTGGTTTCTATCGCGAAGTCGAAGAACAGGGTTATAAAGT
TAGCTTTGAATCGGCCAGCAAGAAAGAGGTTGATAAACTGGTGGAGGAGGGTAAGCTGTATATGTTTCAG
ATTTATAACAAAGACTTTAGCGACAAAAGCCACGGTACTCCTAATCTGCATACGATGTACTTTAAACTGC
TGTTTGATGAGAATAACCACGGCCAAATCCGTCTCTCCGGTGGAGCAGAACTTTTTATGCGGCGTGCGAG
CCTAAAAAAGGAAGAACTGGTGGTGCATCCCGCCAACAGCCCGATTGCTAACAAAAATCCAGATAATCCT
AAGAAGACCACCACACTGTCGTACGATGTCTATAAGGATAAACGTTTCTCGGAAGACCAGTATGAATTGC
ATATACCGATAGCAATTAATAAATGCCCAAAAAACATTTTCAAAATCAACACTGAAGTTCGTGTGCTGCT
GAAACATGATGATAATCCGTATGTGATCGGAATTGACCGTGGGGAGAGAAATCTGCTGTATATTGTAGTC
GTTGATGGCAAGGGCAACATCGTTGAGCAGTATAGCCTGAATGAAATAATTAATAATTTTAACGGTATAC
GTATTAAAACCGACTATCATAGCCTGCTGGATAAAAAGGAGAAAGAGCGTTTTGAGGCACGCCAAAATTG
GACGAGCATCGAAAACATCAAGGAACTGAAGGCAGGATATATCAGCCAAGTAGTCCATAAAATCTGTGAA
CTGGTGGAGAAGTACGACGCTGTCATTGCCCTGGAAGACCTCAATAGCGGCTTTAAAAACAGCCGGGTGA
AGGTGGAGAAACAGGTATACCAAAAGTTTGAAAAGATGCTCATTGATAAGCTGAACTATATGGTTGATAA
AAAGAGCAACCCGTGCGCCACTGGCGGTGCACTGAAAGGGTACCAAATTACCAATAAATTTGAAAGCTTT
AAAAGCATGAGCACGCAGAATGGGTTTATTTTTTATATACCAGCATGGCTGACGAGCAAGATTGACCCCA
GCACTGGTTTTGTCAATCTGCTGAAAACCAAATACACAAGCATTGCGGATAGCAAAAAATTTATTTCGAG
CTTCGACCGTATTATGTATGTTCCGGAGGAAGATCTGTTTGAATTTGCCCTGGATTATAAAAACTTCAGC
CGCACCGATGCAGATTATATCAAAAAATGGAAGCTGTACAGTTATGGTAATCGTATACGTATCTTCCGTA
ATCCGAAGAAAAACAATGTGTTCGATTGGGAAGAGGTCTGTCTGACCAGCGCGTATAAAGAACTGTTCAA
CAAGTACGGAATAAATTATCAGCAAGGTGACATTCGCGCACTGCTGTGTGAACAGTCAGATAAAGCATTT
TATAGCAGCTTTATGGCGCTGATGAGCCTGATGCTCCAGATGCGCAACAGCATAACCGGTCGCACAGATG
TTGACTTTCTGATCAGCCCTGTGAAGAATAGCGACGGCATCTTCTACGATTCCAGGAACTATGAAGCACA
GGAAAACGCTATTCTGCCTAAAAATGCCGATGCCAACGGCGCCTATAATATTGCACGGAAGGTTCTGTGG
GCGATTGGACAGTTCAAGAAAGCGGAAGATGAGAAGCTGGATAAGGTAAAAATTGCTATTAGCAATAAGG
AATGGCTGGAGTACGCACAGACATCGGTTAAACACGCGGCCGCTTCCCTGCAGGTAATTAAATAAGCTTC
AAATAAAACGAAAGGCTCAGTCGAAAGACTGGGCCTTTCGTTTTATCTGTTGTTTGTCGGTGAACGCTCT
CCTGAGTAGGACAAATCCGCCGGGAGCGGATTTGAACGTTGCGAAGCAACGGCCCGGAGGGTGGCGGGCA
GGACGCCCGCCATAAACTGCCAGGCATCAAATTAAGCAGAAGGCCATCCTGACGGATGGCCTTTTTGCGT
TTCTACAAACTCTTTCGGTCCGTTGTTTATTTTTCTAAATACATTCAAATATGTATCCGCTCATGAGACA
ATAACCCTGATAAATGCTTCAATAATATTGAAAAAGGAAGAGTATGAGTATTCAACATTTCCGTGTCGCC
CTTATTCCCTTTTTTGCGGCATTTTGCCTTCCTGTTTTTGCTCACCCAGAAACGCTGGTGAAAGTAAAAG
ATGCTGAAGATCAGTTGGGTGCACGAGTGGGTTACATCGAACTGGATCTCAACAGCGGTAAGATCCTTGA
GAGTTTTCGCCCCGAAGAACGTTTCCCAATGATGAGCACTTTTAAAGTTCTGCTATGTGGCGCGGTATTA
TCCCGTGTTGACGCCGGGCAAGAGCAACTCGGTCGCCGCATACACTATTCTCAGAATGACTTGGTTGAGT
ACTCACCAGTCACAGAAAAGCATCTTACGGATGGCATGACAGTAAGAGAATTATGCAGTGCTGCCATAAC
CATGAGTGATAACACTGCGGCCAACTTACTTCTGACAACGATCGGAGGACCGAAGGAGCTAACCGCTTTT
TTGCACAACATGGGGGATCATGTAACTCGCCTTGATCGTTGGGAACCGGAGCTGAATGAAGCCATACCAA
ACGACGAGCGTGACACCACGATGCCTGTAGCAATGGCAACAACGTTGCGCAAACTATTAACTGGCGAACT
ACTTACTCTAGCTTCCCGGCAACAATTAATAGACTGGATGGAGGCGGATAAAGTTGCAGGACCACTTCTG
CGCTCGGCCCTTCCGGCTGGCTGGTTTATTGCTGATAAATCTGGAGCCGGTGAGCGTGGGTCTCGCGGTA
TCATTGCAGCACTGGGGCCAGATGGTAAGCCCTCCCGTATCGTAGTTATCTACACGACGGGGAGTCAGGC
AACTATGGATGAACGAAATAGACAGATCGCTGAGATAGGTGCCTCACTGATTAAGCATTGGTAACTGTCA
GACCAAGTTTACTCATATATACTTTAGATTGATTTCCTTAGGACTGAGCGTCAACCCCGTAGAAAAGATC
AAAGGATCTTCTTGAGATCCTTTTTTTCTGCGCGTAATCTGCTGCTTGCAAACAAAAAAACCACCGCTAC
CAGCGGTGGTTTGTTTGCCGGATCAAGAGCTACCAACTCTTTTTCCGAAGGTAACTGGCTTCAGCAGAGC
GCAGATACCAAATACTGTCCTTCTAGTGTAGCCGTAGTTAGGCCACCACTTCAAGAACTCTGTAGCACCG
CCTACATACCTCGCTCTGCTAATCCTGTTACCAGTGGCTGCTGCCAGTGGCGATAAGTCGTGTCTTACCG
GGTTGGACTCAAGACGATAGTTACCGGATAAGGCGCAGCGGTCGGGCTGAACGGGGGGTTCGTGCACACA
GCCCAGCTTGGAGCGAACGACCTACACCGAACTGAGATACCTACAGCGTGAGCTATGAGAAAGCGCCACG
CTTCCCGAAGGGAGAAAGGCGGACAGGTATCCGGTAAGCGGCAGGGTCGGAACAGGAGAGCGCACGAGGG
AGCTTCCAGGGGGAAACGCCTGGTATCTTTATAGTCCTGTCGGGTTTCGCCACCTCTGACTTGAGCGTCG
ATTTTTGTGATGCTCGTCAGGGGGGCGGAGCCTATGGAAAAACGCCAGCAACGCGGCCTTTTTACGGTTC
CTGGCCTTTTGCTGGCCTTTTGCTCACATGTTCTTTCCTGCGTTATCCCCTGATTCTGTGGATAACCGTA
TTACCGCCTTTGAGTGAGCTGATACCGCTCGCCGCAGCCGAACGACCGAGCGCAGCGAGTCAGTGAGCGA
GGAAGCGGAAGAGCGCCTGATGCGGTATTTTCTCCTTACGCATCTGTGCGGTATTTCACACCGCATATAA
GGTGCACTGTGACTGGGTCATGGCTGCGCCCCGACACCCGCCAACACCCGCTGACGCGCCCTGACGGGCT
TGTCTGCTCCCGGCATCCGCTTACAGACAAGCTGTGACCGTCTCCGGGAGCTGCATGTGTCAGAGGTTTT
CACCGTCATCACCGAAACGCGCGAGGCAGCTGCGGTAAAGCTCATCAGCGTGGTCGTGCAGCGATTCACA
GATGTCTGCCTGTTCATCCGCGTCCAGCTCGTTGAGTTTCTCCAGAAGCGTTAATGTCTGGCTTCTGATA
AAGCGGGCCATGTTAAGGGCGGTTTTTTCCTGTTTGGTCACTGATGCCTCCGTGTAAGGGGGATTTCTGT
TCATGGGGGTAATGATACCGATGAAACGAGAGAGGATGCTCACGATACGGGTTACTGATGATGAACATGC
CCGGTTACTGGAACGTTGTGAGGGTAAACAACTGGCGGTATGGATGCGGCGGGACCAGAGAAAAATCACT
CAGGGTCAATGCCAGCGCTTCGTTAATACAGATGTAGGTGTTCCACAGGGTAGCCAGCAGCATCCTGCGA
TGCAGATCCGGAACATAATGGTGCAGGGCGCTGACTTCCGCGTTTCCAGACTTTACGAAACACGGAAACC
GAAGACCATTCATGTTGTTGCTCAGGTCGCAGACGTTTTGCAGCAGCAGTCGCTTCACGTTCGCTCGCGT
ATCGGTGATTCATTCTGCTAACCAGTAAGGCAACCCCGCCAGCCTAGCCGGGTCCTCAACGACAGGAGCA
CGATCATGCGCACCCGTGGCCAGGACCCAACGCTGCCCGAAATTCCGACACCATCGAATGGTGCAAAACC
TTTCGCGGTATGGCATGATAGCGCCCGGAAGAGAGTCAATTCAGGGTGGTGAATGTGAAACCAGTAACGT
TATACGATGTCGCAGAGTATGCCGGTGTCTCTTATCAGACCGTTTCCCGCGTGGTGAACCAGGCCAGCCA
CGTTTCTGCGAAAACGCGGGAAAAAGTGGAAGCGGCGATGGCGGAGCTGAATTACATTCCCAACCGCGTG
GCACAACAACTGGCGGGCAAACAGTCGTTGCTGATTGGCGTTGCCACCTCCAGTCTGGCCCTGCACGCGC
CGTCGCAAATTGTCGCGGCGATTAAATCTCGCGCCGATCAACTGGGTGCCAGCGTGGTGGTGTCGATGGT
AGAACGAAGCGGCGTCGAAGCCTGTAAAGCGGCGGTGCACAATCTTCTCGCGCAACGCGTCAGTGGGCTG
ATCATTAACTATCCGCTGGATGACCAGGATGCCATTGCTGTGGAAGCTGCCTGCACTAATGTTCCGGCGT
TATTTCTTGATGTCTCTGACCAGACACCCATCAACAGTATTATTTTCTCCCATGAAGACGGTACGCGACT
GGGCGTGGAGCATCTGGTCGCATTGGGTCACCAGCAAATCGCGCTGTTAGCGGGCCCATTAAGTTCTGTC
TCGGCGCGTCTGCGTCTGGCTGGCTGGCATAAATATCTCACTCGCAATCAAATTCAGCCGATAGCGGAAC
GGGAAGGCGACTGGAGTGCCATGTCCGGTTTTCAACAAACCATGCAAATGCTGAATGAGGGCATCGTTCC
CACTGCGATGCTGGTTGCCAACGATCAGATGGCGCTGGGCGCAATGCGCGCCATTACCGAGTCCGGGCTG
CGCGTTGGTGCGGATATTTCGGTAGTGGGATACGACGATACCGAAGACAGCTCATGTTATATCCCGCCGT
TAACCACCATCAAACAGGATTTTCGCCTGCTGGGGCAAACCAGCGTGGACCGCTTGCTGCAACTCTCTCA
GGGCCAGGCGGTGAAGGGCAATCAGCTGTTGCCCGTCTCACTGGTGAAAAGAAAAACCACCCTGGCGCCC
AATACACAAACCGCCTCTCCCCGCGCGTTGGCCGATTCATTAATGCAGCTGGCACGACAGGTTTCCCGAC
TGGAAAGCGGGCAGTGAGCGCAACGCAATTAATGTAAGTTAGCTCACTCATTAGGCACAATTCTCATGTT
TGACAGCTTATCATCGACTGCACGGTGCACCAATGCTTCTGGCGTCAGGCAGCCATCGGAAGCTGTGGTA
TGGCTGTGCAGGTCGTAAATCACTGCATAATTCGTGTCGCTCAAGGCGCACTCCCGTTCTGGATAATGTT
TTTTGCGCCGACATCATAACGGTTCTGGCAAATATTCTGAAATGAGCTGTTGACAATTAATCATCGGCTC
GTATAATGTGTGGAATTGTGAGCGGATAACAATTTCACACAGGAAACAGCCAGTCCGTTTAGGTGTTTTC
ACGAGCAATTGACCAACAAGGACCATAGATT
Features (pLannotate 1.2.2; 17 found; start..end, strand, type, name):
      1..1101    +  CDS            MBP: maltose binding protein from E. coli; malE (mutated); This version of the gene does not encode a signal sequence, so MBP will remain in the cytosol.
   1172..1191    +  CDS            capTEV™ (fragment): composite tag for in vivo biotinylation, TEV protease cleavage, and 6xHis tagging
   4970..5056    +  terminator     rrnB T1 terminator: Escherichia coli rrnB; transcription terminator T1 from the E. coli rrnB gene
   5148..5175    +  terminator     rrnB T2 terminator: transcription terminator T2 from the E. coli rrnB gene
   5222..5293    +  promoter       AmpR promoter: bla
   5294..6154    +  CDS            AmpR: β-lactamase; bla; confers resistance to ampicillin, carbenicillin, and related antibiotics
   6242..6830    +  rep_origin     ori: high-copy-number ColE1/pMB1/pBR322/pUC origin of replication
   7016..7068    -  misc_feature   bom (fragment): basis of mobility region from pBR322
   7079..7098    -  misc_feature   bom (fragment): basis of mobility region from pBR322
   7200..7391    -  CDS            rop: Rop protein, which maintains plasmids at low copy number; rop
   7408..7788    +  CDS            YPB1_ECOLX: Protein predicted: Swiss-Prot protein existence level 4. From Escherichia coli.
   7887..7964    +  promoter       lacIq promoter: lacI (mutant); In the lacIq allele, a single base change in the promoter boosts expression of the lacI gene about 10-fold.
   7965..9047    +  CDS            lacI: lac repressor; lacI; The lac repressor binds to the lac operator to inhibit transcription in E. coli. This inhibition can be relieved by adding lactose or isopropyl-β-D-thiogalactopyranoside (IPTG).
   9060..9081    +  protein_bind   CAP binding site: CAP binding activates transcription in the presence of cAMP. E. coli catabolite activator protein
   9100..9117    +  promoter       tet promoter (fragment): E. coli promoter for tetracycline efflux protein gene
   9290..9318    +  promoter       tac promoter: strong E. coli promoter; hybrid between the trp and lac UV5 promoters
   9326..9342    +  protein_bind   lac operator: The lac repressor binds to the lac operator to inhibit transcription in E. coli. This inhibition can be relieved by adding lactose or isopropyl-β-D-thiogalactopyranoside (IPTG). lac repressor encoded by lacI
