[The description below was written by a language model from this plasmid's Addgene catalogue record and pLannotate feature annotations shown in this document.]
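Description:
pMAL-his-LbCpf1-EC is a bacterial expression plasmid built on the pMAL-c5X backbone for producing recombinant LbCpf1 (also called LbCas12a), an RNA-guided CRISPR endonuclease, in E. coli. The insert is a synthetic, E. coli codon-optimized coding sequence of roughly 4 kb, cloned between EcoRI and NotI sites that both remain intact. It is fused at its N terminus to a maltose-binding protein, 6xHis and nuclear localization signal module. The annotated MBP lacks a signal sequence, so the fusion protein stays in the cytosol. MBP generally aids solubility and allows amylose-affinity capture, while the His tag permits metal-affinity purification. The feature table does not annotate the LbCpf1 open reading frame itself. It shows only a short His-tag-like fragment just after MBP, followed by an unannotated stretch running to the terminators, which is presumably the nuclease coding region. The sequenced record is 9,411 nt, slightly smaller than the rounded catalogue size of about 10 kb.

Expression is driven by the strong hybrid tac promoter, which is controlled by a lac operator. The plasmid carries its own lacI gene under the lacIq promoter, so transcription is tightly repressed until it is induced with IPTG. Tandem rrnB T1 and T2 terminators end the transcript. The plasmid replicates from a ColE1/pMB1-type origin, and the presence of rop fits the low copy number listed in the catalogue. Selection is by ampicillin through the β-lactamase gene. The purified, NLS-bearing nuclease suits in vitro DNA cleavage assays or assembly with crRNA into ribonucleoprotein complexes, in keeping with the associated study of Cpf1 specificity in human cells.
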