Addgene plasmid #79008: pMAL-his-LbCpf1-EC
Purpose: Bacterial expression - MBP-his tagged LbCpf1 (E.coli codon optimized)
Depositing lab: Jin-Soo Kim. Depositing organization: Institute for Basic Science. Publication: Genome-wide analysis reveals specificities of Cpf1 endonucleases in human cells. Kim D, Kim J, Hur JK, Been KW, Yoon SH, Kim JS. Nat Biotechnol. 2016 Jun 6. doi: 10.1038/nbt.3609. PubMed 27272384.
Backbone
  Vector backbone: pMAL-c5X
  Backbone manufacturer: NEB
  Backbone size w/o insert (bp): 6000
  Total vector size (bp): 10000
  Vector type: Bacterial Expression
Growth in bacteria
  Bacterial resistance: Ampicillin, 100 μg/mL
  Growth temperature: 37°C
  Growth strain: DH5alpha
  Copy number: Low Copy
Gene/Insert
  Gene/Insert name: LbCpf1 (alt name: LbCas12a)
  Species: Synthetic
  Insert size (bp): 4000
  Promoter: tac promoter
  Tag / fusion protein: MBP-6xHis-NLS (N terminal on backbone)
  Cloning method: Restriction Enzyme; 5′ cloning site EcoRI (not destroyed); 3′ cloning site NotI (not destroyed)
  Sequencing primers: 5′ GGTCGTCAGACTGTCGATGAAGCC; 3′ TGTCCTACTCAGGAGAGCGTTCAC
Terms and licenses: Academic/Nonprofit Terms; Industry Terms: Not Available to Industry
How to cite: pMAL-his-LbCpf1-EC was a gift from Jin-Soo Kim (Addgene plasmid # 79008 ; http://n2t.net/addgene:79008 ; RRID:Addgene_79008)
