>Addgene plasmid #79008 | pMAL-his-LbCpf1-EC | depositor partial sequence | sequence record 148884 | Insert of LbCpf1 in pMAL-c5X vector
ATGAAAATCGAAGAAGGTAAACTGGTAATCTGGATTAACGGCGATAAAGGCTATAACGGTCTCGCTGAAG
TCGGTAAGAAATTCGAGAAAGATACCGGAATTAAAGTCACCGTTGAGCATCCGGATAAACTGGAAGAGAA
ATTCCCACAGGTTGCGGCAACTGGCGATGGCCCTGACATTATCTTCTGGGCACACGACCGCTTTGGTGGC
TACGCTCAATCTGGCCTGTTGGCTGAAATCACCCCGGACAAAGCGTTCCAGGACAAGCTGTATCCGTTTA
CCTGGGATGCCGTACGTTACAACGGCAAGCTGATTGCTTACCCGATCGCTGTTGAAGCGTTATCGCTGAT
TTATAACAAAGATCTGCTGCCGAACCCGCCAAAAACCTGGGAAGAGATCCCGGCGCTGGATAAAGAACTG
AAAGCGAAAGGTAAGAGCGCGCTGATGTTCAACCTGCAAGAACCGTACTTCACCTGGCCGCTGATTGCTG
CTGACGGGGGTTATGCGTTCAAGTATGAAAACGGCAAGTACGACATTAAAGACGTGGGCGTGGATAACGC
TGGCGCGAAAGCGGGTCTGACCTTCCTGGTTGACCTGATTAAAAACAAACACATGAATGCAGACACCGAT
TACTCCATCGCAGAAGCTGCCTTTAATAAAGGCGAAACAGCGATGACCATCAACGGCCCGTGGGCATGGT
CCAACATCGACACCAGCAAAGTGAATTATGGTGTAACGGTACTGCCGACCTTCAAGGGTCAACCATCCAA
ACCGTTCGTTGGCGTGCTGAGCGCAGGTATTAACGCCGCCAGTCCGAACAAAGAGCTGGCAAAAGAGTTC
CTCGAAAACTATCTGCTGACTGATGAAGGTCTGGAAGCGGTTAATAAAGACAAACCGCTGGGTGCCGTAG
CGCTGAAGTCTTACGAGGAAGAGTTGGTGAAAGATCCGCGTATTGCCGCCACTATGGAAAACGCCCAGAA
AGGTGAAATCATGCCGAACATCCCGCAGATGTCCGCTTTCTGGTATGCCGTGCGTACTGCGGTGATCAAC
GCCGCCAGCGGTCGTCAGACTGTCGATGAAGCCCTGAAAGACGCGCAGACTAATTCGAGCTCGAACAACA
ACAACAATAACAATAACAACAACCTCGGGATCGAGGGAAGGATTTCACATATGCATCATCATCATCATCA
TGAGAACCTGTACTTCCAGGGCGAATTCGGCTCCGGACCTCCAAAGAAAAAGAGAAAAGTAATGAGCAAA
CTGGAAAAATTTACGAATTGTTATAGCCTGTCCAAGACCCTGCGTTTCAAAGCCATCCCCGTTGGCAAAA
CCCAGGAGAATATTGATAATAAACGTCTGCTGGTTGAGGATGAAAAAAGAGCAGAAGACTATAAGGGAGT
CAAAAAACTGCTGGATCGGTACTACCTGAGCTTTATAAATGACGTGCTGCATAGCATTAAACTGAAAAAT
CTGAATAACTATATTAGTCTGTTCCGCAAGAAAACCCGAACAGAGAAAGAAAATAAAGAGCTGGAAAACC
TGGAGATCAATCTGCGTAAAGAGATCGCAAAAGCTTTTAAAGGAAATGAAGGTTATAAAAGCCTGTTCAA
AAAAGACATTATTGAAACCATCCTGCCGGAATTTCTGGATGATAAAGACGAGATAGCGCTCGTGAACAGC
TTCAACGGGTTCACGACCGCCTTCACGGGCTTTTTCGATAACAGGGAAAATATGTTTTCAGAGGAAGCCA
AAAGCACCTCGATAGCGTTCCGTTGCATTAATGAAAATTTGACAAGATATATCAGCAACATGGATATTTT
CGAGAAAGTTGATGCGATCTTTGACAAACATGAAGTGCAGGAGATTAAGGAAAAAATTCTGAACAGCGAT
TATGATGTTGAGGATTTTTTCGAGGGGGAATTTTTTAACTTTGTACTGACACAGGAAGGTATAGATGTGT
ATAATGCTATTATCGGCGGGTTCGTTACCGAATCCGGCGAGAAAATTAAGGGTCTGAATGAGTACATCAA
TCTGTATAACCAAAAGACCAAACAGAAACTGCCAAAATTCAAACCGCTGTACAAGCAAGTCCTGAGCGAT
CGGGAAAGCTTGAGCTTTTACGGTGAAGGTTATACCAGCGACGAGGAGGTACTGGAGGTCTTTCGCAATA
CCCTGAACAAGAACAGCGAAATTTTCAGCTCCATTAAAAAGCTGGAGAAACTGTTTAAGAATTTTGACGA
GTACAGCAGCGCAGGTATTTTTGTGAAGAACGGACCTGCCATAAGCACCATTAGCAAGGATATTTTTGGA
GAGTGGAATGTTATCCGTGATAAATGGAACGCGGAATATGATGACATACACCTGAAAAAGAAGGCTGTGG
TAACTGAGAAATATGAAGACGATCGCCGCAAAAGCTTTAAAAAAATCGGCAGCTTTAGCCTGGAGCAGCT
GCAGGAATATGCGGACGCCGACCTGAGCGTGGTCGAGAAACTGAAGGAAATTATTATCCAAAAAGTGGAT
GAGATTTACAAGGTATATGGTAGCAGCGAAAAACTGTTTGATGCGGACTTCGTTCTGGAAAAAAGCCTGA
AAAAAAATGATGCTGTTGTTGCGATCATGAAAGACCTGCTCGATAGCGTTAAGAGCTTTGAAAATTACAT
TAAAGCATTCTTTGGCGAGGGCAAAGAAACAAACAGAGACGAAAGCTTTTATGGCGACTTCGTCCTGGCT
TATGACATCCTGTTGAAGGTAGATCATATATATGATGCAATTCGTAATTACGTAACCCAAAAGCCGTACA
GCAAAGATAAGTTCAAACTGTATTTCCAGAACCCGCAGTTTATGGGTGGCTGGGACAAAGACAAGGAGAC
AGACTATCGCGCCACTATTCTGCGTTACGGCAGCAAGTACTATCTCGCCATCATGGACAAAAAATATGCA
AAGTGTCTGCAGAAAATCGATAAAGACGACGTGAACGGAAATTACGAAAAGATTAATTATAAGCTGCTGC
CAGGGCCCAACAAGATGTTACCGAAAGTATTTTTTTCCAAAAAATGGATGGCATACTATAACCCGAGCGA
GGATATACAGAAGATTTACAAAAATGGGACCTTCAAAAAGGGGGATATGTTCAATCTGAATGACTGCCAC
AAACTGATCGATTTTTTTAAAGATAGCATCAGCCGTTATCCTAAATGGTCAAACGCGTATGATTTTAATT
TCTCCGAAACGGAGAAATATAAAGACATTGCTGGTTTCTATCGCGAAGTCGAAGAACAGGGTTATAAAGT
TAGCTTTGAATCGGCCAGCAAGAAAGAGGTTGATAAACTGGTGGAGGAGGGTAAGCTGTATATGTTTCAG
ATTTATAACAAAGACTTTAGCGACAAAAGCCACGGTACTCCTAATCTGCATACGATGTACTTTAAACTGC
TGTTTGATGAGAATAACCACGGCCAAATCCGTCTCTCCGGTGGAGCAGAACTTTTTATGCGGCGTGCGAG
CCTAAAAAAGGAAGAACTGGTGGTGCATCCCGCCAACAGCCCGATTGCTAACAAAAATCCAGATAATCCT
AAGAAGACCACCACACTGTCGTACGATGTCTATAAGGATAAACGTTTCTCGGAAGACCAGTATGAATTGC
ATATACCGATAGCAATTAATAAATGCCCAAAAAACATTTTCAAAATCAACACTGAAGTTCGTGTGCTGCT
GAAACATGATGATAATCCGTATGTGATCGGAATTGACCGTGGGGAGAGAAATCTGCTGTATATTGTAGTC
GTTGATGGCAAGGGCAACATCGTTGAGCAGTATAGCCTGAATGAAATAATTAATAATTTTAACGGTATAC
GTATTAAAACCGACTATCATAGCCTGCTGGATAAAAAGGAGAAAGAGCGTTTTGAGGCACGCCAAAATTG
GACGAGCATCGAAAACATCAAGGAACTGAAGGCAGGATATATCAGCCAAGTAGTCCATAAAATCTGTGAA
CTGGTGGAGAAGTACGACGCTGTCATTGCCCTGGAAGACCTCAATAGCGGCTTTAAAAACAGCCGGGTGA
AGGTGGAGAAACAGGTATACCAAAAGTTTGAAAAGATGCTCATTGATAAGCTGAACTATATGGTTGATAA
AAAGAGCAACCCGTGCGCCACTGGCGGTGCACTGAAAGGGTACCAAATTACCAATAAATTTGAAAGCTTT
AAAAGCATGAGCACGCAGAATGGGTTTATTTTTTATATACCAGCATGGCTGACGAGCAAGATTGACCCCA
GCACTGGTTTTGTCAATCTGCTGAAAACCAAATACACAAGCATTGCGGATAGCAAAAAATTTATTTCGAG
CTTCGACCGTATTATGTATGTTCCGGAGGAAGATCTGTTTGAATTTGCCCTGGATTATAAAAACTTCAGC
CGCACCGATGCAGATTATATCAAAAAATGGAAGCTGTACAGTTATGGTAATCGTATACGTATCTTCCGTA
ATCCGAAGAAAAACAATGTGTTCGATTGGGAAGAGGTCTGTCTGACCAGCGCGTATAAAGAACTGTTCAA
CAAGTACGGAATAAATTATCAGCAAGGTGACATTCGCGCACTGCTGTGTGAACAGTCAGATAAAGCATTT
TATAGCAGCTTTATGGCGCTGATGAGCCTGATGCTCCAGATGCGCAACAGCATAACCGGTCGCACAGATG
TTGACTTTCTGATCAGCCCTGTGAAGAATAGCGACGGCATCTTCTACGATTCCAGGAACTATGAAGCACA
GGAAAACGCTATTCTGCCTAAAAATGCCGATGCCAACGGCGCCTATAATATTGCACGGAAGGTTCTGTGG
GCGATTGGACAGTTCAAGAAAGCGGAAGATGAGAAGCTGGATAAGGTAAAAATTGCTATTAGCAATAAGG
AATGGCTGGAGTACGCACAGACATCGGTTAAACACGCGGCCGCTTCCCTGCAGGTAATTAAATAA
