>Addgene plasmid #79008 | pMAL-his-LbCpf1-EC | addgene partial sequence | sequence record 151522 | MBP-F 5'-GATGAAGCCCTGAAAGACGCGCAG-3'
CAACAACAATAACAATAACAACAACCTCGGGATCGAGGGAAGGATTTCACATATGCATCATCATCATCAT
CATGAGAACCTGTACTTCCAGGGCGAATTCGGCTCCGGACCTCCAAAGAAAAAGAGAAAAGTAATGAGCA
AACTGGAAAAATTTACGAATTGTTATAGCCTGTCCAAGACCCTGCGTTTCAAAGCCATCCCCGTTGGCAA
AACCCAGGAGAATATTGATAATAAACGTCTGCTGGTTGAGGATGAAAAAAGAGCAGAAGACTATAAGGGA
GTCAAAAAACTGCTGGATCGGTACTACCTGAGCTTTATAAATGACGTGCTGCATAGCATTAAACTGAAAA
ATCTGAATAACTATATTAGTCTGTTCCGCAAGAAAACCCGAACAGAGAAAGAAAATAAAGAGCTGGAAAA
CCTGGAGATCAATCTGCGTAAAGAGATCGCAAAAGCTTTTAAAGGAAATGAAGGTTATAAAAGCCTGTTC
AAAAAAGACATTATTGAAACCATCCTGCCGGAATTTCTGGATGATAAAGACGAGATAGCGCTCGTGAACA
GCTTCAACGGGTTCACGACCGCCTTCACGGGCTTTTTCGATAACAGGGAAAATATGTTTTCAGAGGAAGC
CAAAAGCACCTCGATAGCGTTCCGTTGCATTAATGAAAATTTGACAAGATATATCAGCAACATGGATATT
TTCGAGAAAGTTGATGCGATCTTTGACAAACATGAAGTGCAGGAGATTAAGGAAAAAATTCTGAACAGCG
ATTATGATGTTGAGGATTTTTTCGAGGGGGAATTTTTTAACTTTGTACTGACACAGGAAGGTATAGATGT
GTATAATGCTATTATCGGCGGGTTCGTTACCGAATCCGGCGAGAAAATTAAGGGTCTGAATGA
